Addgene plasmid #127983: pAC1749
Purpose: AMA1 plasmid with Aspergillus optimized Cpf1, hygB selection marker, and USER cassette (PacI/Nt.BbvCI)
Depositing lab: Uffe Mortensen. Depositing organization: Danmarks Tekniske Universitet. Publication: Cpf1 enables fast and efficient genome editing in Aspergilli. Vanegas KG, Jarczynska ZD, Strucko T, Mortensen UH. Fungal Biol Biotechnol. 2019 May 1;6:6. doi: 10.1186/s40694-019-0069-6. eCollection 2019. PubMed 31061713.
Backbone
  Vector backbone: pAC574
  Backbone size w/o insert (bp): 10046
  Total vector size (bp): 15303
  Vector type: Bacterial Expression, CRISPR ; Fungal Expression
  Selectable markers: Hygromycin
Growth in bacteria
  Bacterial resistance: Ampicillin, 100 μg/mL
  Growth temperature: 37°C
  Growth strain: DH5alpha
  Copy number: Unknown
Gene/Insert
  Gene/Insert name: Cpf1 (alt name: Lb_Cpf1 ; Cas12a)
  Species: Synthetic; Lachnospiraceae bacterium
  Insert size (bp): 3846
  Mutation: codon optimized for Aspergillus nidulans
  Promoter: Aspergillus nidulans tef1 promoter
  Tag / fusion protein: SV40 NLS (C terminal on insert)
  Cloning method: Unknown
  Sequencing primers: 5′ CTTCTCTGCTCAGCACCTCTACG; 3′ GCTTTACGGGAAGAGCTGAGAT
Resource information
  A portion of this plasmid was derived from a plasmid made by: The cpf1 gene contained in the vector is custom made version that we bought from Thermo Fisher Scientific.
Terms and licenses: Academic/Nonprofit Terms; Industry Terms: Not Available to Industry
Depositor comments: AMA1 sequence contains multiple ambiguous bases that are likely mixed nucleotide populations. AMA1 is a palindrome and thus difficult to sequence. Dep. confirms the mixed population does not affect plasmid function.
How to cite: pAC1749 was a gift from Uffe Mortensen (Addgene plasmid # 127983 ; http://n2t.net/addgene:127983 ; RRID:Addgene_127983)
