[The description below was written by a language model from this plasmid's Addgene catalogue record and pLannotate feature annotations shown in this document.]
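Description:
pAC1749 is an E. coli–Aspergillus shuttle plasmid of about 15.3 kb, built on the pAC574 backbone for CRISPR genome editing in filamentous fungi with Cpf1 (Cas12a). In bacteria it is maintained through a high-copy ColE1/pUC-type origin and selected with ampicillin via the β-lactamase gene. In the fungal host it replicates autonomously through AMA1, a large palindromic replicator from Aspergillus nidulans that lets the plasmid persist extrachromosomally instead of requiring integration. The depositor notes that the palindromic structure makes AMA1 hard to sequence and that the ambiguous bases in this region do not affect function. Fungal transformants are selected with hygromycin B, using a hygromycin phosphotransferase gene driven by an A. nidulans trpC promoter fragment. The annotation also places minimal FRT sites on either side of a large segment that includes AMA1 and this marker, along with short fragments of other bacterial vector elements that appear to be backbone remnants.

The payload is a synthetic Lachnospiraceae bacterium Cpf1 coding sequence of roughly 3.8 kb, codon optimized for A. nidulans, carrying a C-terminal SV40 nuclear localization signal and expressed from the A. nidulans tef1 promoter. The automated feature table does not annotate this gene or its promoter; they presumably fall within the unannotated stretch between AMA1 and the trpC promoter. The plasmid also carries a PacI/Nt.BbvCI USER cassette, a site that generates single-stranded overhangs for ligation-free insertion of PCR fragments. The record does not specify what is inserted there, although a guide RNA expression unit is the likely use. It serves as a base vector for Cpf1-mediated editing in Aspergilli.
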