Features (pLannotate 1.2.2; 13 found; start..end, strand, type, name):
    862..958     -  promoter       AmpR promoter (fragment): bla
    988..1012    -  CDS            KanR (fragment): aminoglycoside phosphotransferase; aph(3')-Ia; confers resistance to kanamycin
   1041..1156    +  ncRNA          5S rRNA: Accession: RF00001 - 5S ribosomal RNA
   1160..1200    +  terminator     rrnB T1 terminator (fragment): transcription terminator T1 from the E. coli rrnB gene
   1244..1277    +  protein_bind   FRT (minimal): supports FLP-mediated excision but not integration (Turan and Bode, 2011) FLP recombinase from the Saccharomyces cerevisiae 2μ plasmid
   1590..6838    -  rep_origin     AMA1: replication origin from Aspergillus nidulans (Aleksenko and Clutterbuck, 1996)
  12381..12700   +  promoter       trpC promoter (fragment): promoter for Aspergillus nidulans trpC
  12705..13730   +  CDS            HygR: hygromycin B phosphotransferase confers resistance to hygromycin
  13802..13835   -  protein_bind   FRT (minimal): supports FLP-mediated excision but not integration (Turan and Bode, 2011) FLP recombinase from the Saccharomyces cerevisiae 2μ plasmid
  14305..14324   +  CDS            lacZα (fragment): LacZα fragment of β-galactosidase; lacZ fragment
  14349..14366   -  terminator     rrnB T2 terminator (fragment): transcription terminator T2 from the E. coli rrnB gene
  14591..15179   -  rep_origin     ori: high-copy-number ColE1/pMB1/pBR322/pUC origin of replication
  15301..859     -  CDS            AmpR (across the origin): β-lactamase; bla; confers resistance to ampicillin, carbenicillin, and related antibiotics
>Addgene plasmid #127983 | pAC1749 | addgene full sequence | sequence record 254502 | Addgene NGS Result
ACCAATGCTTAATCAGTGAGGCACCTATCTCAGCGATCTGTCTATTTCGTTCATCCATAGTTGCCTGACT
CCCCGTCGTGTAGATAACTACGATACGGGAGGGCTTACCATCTGGCCCCAGCGCTGCGATGATACCGCGA
GAACCACGCTCACCGGCTCCGGATTTATCAGCAATAAACCAGCCAGCCGGAAGGGCCGAGCGCAGAAGTG
GTCCTGCAACTTTATCCGCCTCCATCCAGTCTATTAATTGTTGCCGGGAAGCTAGAGTAAGTAGTTCGCC
AGTTAATAGTTTGCGCAACGTTGTTGCCATCGCTACAGGCATCGTGGTGTCACGCTCGTCGTTTGGTATG
GCTTCATTCAGCTCCGGTTCCCAACGATCAAGGCGAGTTACATGATCCCCCATGTTGTGCAAAAAAGCGG
TTAGCTCCTTTGGTCCTCCGATCGTTGTCAGAAGTAAGTTGGCCGCAGTGTTATCACTCATGGTTATGGC
AGCGCTACATAATTCTCTTACTGTCATGCCATCCGTAAGATGCTTTTCTGTGACTGGTGAGTACTCAACC
AAGTCATTCTGAGAATAGTGTATGCGGCGACCGAGTTGCTCTTGCCCGGCGTCAATACGGGATAATACCG
CGCCACATAGCAGAACTTTAAAAGTGCTCATCATTGGAAAACGTTCTTCGGGGCGAAAACTCTCAAGGAT
CTTACCGCTGTTGAGATCCAGTTCGATGTAACCCACTCGTGCACCCAACTGATCTTCAGCATCTTTTACT
TTCACCAGCGTTTCTGGGTGAGCAAAAACAGGAAGGCAAAATGCCGCAAAAAAGGGAATAAGGGCGACAC
GGAAATGTTGAATACTCATATTCTTCCTTTTTCAATATTATTGAAGCATTTATCAGGGTTATTGTCTCAT
GAGCGGATACATATTTGAATGTATTTAGAAAAATAAACAAATATGGGTCAGTGTTACAACCAATTAACCA
ATTCTGAACATTATCGCGAGCCCATTTATACCTGAATATGGCTCATAACACCCCTTGTTTGCCTGGCGGC
AGTAGCGCGGTGGTCCCACCTGACCCCATGCCGAACTCAGAAGTGAAACGCCGTAGCGCCGATGGTAGTG
TGGGGACTCCCCATGCGAGAGTAGGGAACTGCCAGGCATCAAATAAAACGAAAGGCTCAGTCGAAAGACT
GGGCCTTTCGCCCGGGCTAATTATGGGGTGTCGCCCTTATTCGACTCTATAGTGAAGTTCCTATTCTCTA
GAAAGTATAGGAACTTCTGAAGTGGGGATTTAAATGCGGCCGCGCTGAGGGTTTAATCGACGAAGCAGCT
GACGGCCAGTGCCAAGCTTAACGCGTACCGGGCCCAGTATATGTTCCGCAGATGACTGGAGCTCTGCCAT
ACGTGCCCTCTCAAGCACCATTTGTTCCATCTACAGAGACTAGTCACCAACTAGTCTATCAAGACTCACA
GGGTACATTGCTGAGACCAACTGACCAGAGGCAGGGTAGCGGATTGACGGCTCCATCTCCTTCACTTACA
AGGTCTATTGAAAGCCCTTTAGCATCACCAAGCGGAGAATAGATTGTTAAGCTTATTTTTTGTATACTGT
TTTGTGATAGCACGAAGTTTTTCCACGGTATCTTGTTAAAAATATATATTTGTGGCGGGCTTACCTACAT
CAAATTAATAAGAGACTAATTATAAACTAAACACACAAGCAAGCTACTTTAGGGTAAAAGTTTATAAATG
CTTTTGACGTATAAACGTTGCTTGTATTTATTATTACAATTAAAGGTGGATAGAAAACCTAGAGACTAGT
TAGAAACTAATCTCAGGTTTGCGTTAAACTAAATCAGAGCCCGAGAGGTTAACAGAACCTAGAAGGGGAC
TAGATATCCGGGTAGGGAAACAAAAAAAAAAAACAAGACAGCCACATATTAGGGAGACTAGTTAGAAGCT
AGTTCCAGGACTAGGAAAATAAAAGACAATGATACCACAGTCTAGTTGACAACTAGATAGATTCTAGATT
GAGGCCAAAGTCYCTGAGATCCAGGTTAGTTGCAACTAATACTAGTTAGTATCTAGTCTCCTATAACTCT
GAAGCTAGAATAACTTACTACTATTATCCTCACCACTGTTCAGCTGCGCAAACGGAGTGATTGCAAGGTG
TTCAGAGACTAGTTATTGACTAGTCAGTGACTAGCAATAACTAACAAGGTATTAACCTACCATGTCTGCC
ATCACCCTGCACTTCCTCGGGCTCAGCAGCCTTTTCCTCCTCATTTTCATGCTCATTTTCCTTGTTTAAG
ACTGTGACTAGTCAAAGACTAGTCCAGAACCACAAAGGAGAAATGTCTTACCACTTTCTTCATTGCTTGT
CTCTTTTGCATTATCCATGTCTGCAACTAGTTAGAGTCTAGTTAGTGACTAGTCCGACGAGGACTTGCTT
GTCTCCGGATTGTTGGAGGAACTCTCCAGGGCCTCAAGATCCACAACAGAGCCTTCTAGAAGACTGGTCA
ATAACTAGTTGGTCTTTGTCTGAGTCTGACTTACGAGGTTGCATACTCGCTCCCTTTGCCTCGTCAATCG
ATGAGAAAAAGCGCCAAAACTCGCAATATGGCTTTGAACCACACGGTGCTGAGACTAGTTAGAATCTAGT
CCCAAACTAGCTTKGATAGCTTACCTTTGCCCTTTGCGTTGCGACAGGTCTTGCAGGGTATGGTTCCTTT
CTCACCAGCTGATTTAGCTGCCTTGCTACCCTCACGGCGGATCTGCATAAAGAGTGGCTAGAGGTTATAA
ATTAGCACTGATCCTAGGTACGGGGCTGAATGTAACTTGCCYTTCCTTTCTCATCGCGCGGCAAGACAGG
CTTGCTCAAATTCCTACCAGTCACAGGGGTATGCACGGCGTACGGACCACTTGAACTAGTCACAGATTAG
TTAGCAACTAGTCTGCATTGAATGGCTGTACTTACGGGCCCTCGCCATTGTCCTGATCATTTCCAGCTTC
ACCCTCGTTGCTGCAAAGTAGTTAGTGACTAGTCAAGGACTAGTTGAAATGGGAGAAGAAACTCACGAAT
TCTCGACACCCTTAGTATTGTGGTCCTTGGACTTGGTGCTGCTATATATTAGCTAATACACTAGTTAGAC
TCACAGAAACTTACGCAGCTCGCTTGCGCTTCTTGGTAGGAGTCGGGGTTGGGAGAACAGTGCCTTCAAA
CAAGCCTTCATACCATGCTACTTGACTAGTCAGGGACTAGTCACCAAGTAATCTAGATAGGACTTGCCTT
TGGCCTCCATCAGTTCCTTCATAGTGGGAGGTCCATTGTGCAATGTAAACTCCATGCCGTGGGAGTTCTT
GTCCTTCAAGTGCTTGACCAATATGTTTCTGTTGGCAGAGGGAACCTGTCAACTAGTTAATAACTAGTCA
GAAACTAGTATAGCAGTAGACTCACTGTACGCTTGAGGCATCCCTTCACTCGGCAGTAGACTTCATATGG
ATGGATATCAGGCACGCCATTGTCGTCCTGTGGACTAGTCAGTAACTAGGCTTAAAGCTAGTCGGGTCGG
CTTACTATCTTGAAATCCGGCAGCGTAAGCTCCCCGTCCTTAACTGCCTCGAGATAGTGACAGTACTCTG
GGGACTTTCGGAGATCGTTATCGCGAATGCTCGGCATACTAATCGTTGACTAGTCTTGGACTAGTCCCGA
GCAAAAAGGATTGGAGGAGGAGGAGGAAGGTGAGAGTGAGACAAAGAGCGAAATAAGAGCTTCAAAGGCT
ATCTCTAAGCAGTATGAAGGTTAAGTATCTAGTTCTTGACTAGATTTAAAAGAGATTTCAACTAGTTATG
TACCTGGAGTTTGGATATAGGAATGTGTTGTGGTAACGAAATGTAAGGGGGAGGAAAGAAAAAGTCGGTC
AAGAGGTAACTCTAAGTCGGCCATTCCTTTTTGGGAGGCGCTAACCATAAACGGCATGGTCGACTTAGAG
TTAGCTCAGGGAATTTAGGGAGTTATCTGCGACCACCGAGGAACGGCGGAATGCCAAAGAATCCCGATGG
AGCTCTAGCTGGCGGTTGACAACCCCACCTTTTGGCGTTTCTGCGGCGTTGCAGGCGGGACTGGATACTT
CGTAGAACCAGAAAGGCAAGGCAGAACGCGCTCAGCAAGAGTGTTGGAAGTGATAGCATGATGTGCCTTG
TTAACTAGGTCAAAATCTGCAGTATGCTTGATGTTATCCAAAGTGTGAGAGAGGAAGGTCCAAACATACA
CGATTGGGAGAGGGCCTAGGTATAAGAGTTTTTGAGTAGAACGCATGTGAGCCCAGCCATCTCGAGGAGA
TTAAACACGGGCCGGCATTTGATGGCTATGTTAGTACCCCAATGGAAACGGTGAGAGTCCAGTGGTCGCA
GATAACTCCCTAAATTCCCTGAGCTAACTCTAAGTCGACCATGCCGTTTATGGTTAGCGCCTCCCAAAAA
GGAATGGCCGACTTAGAGTTACCTCTTGACCGACTTTTTCTTTCCTCCCCCTTACATTTCGTTACCACAA
CACATTCCTATATCCAAACTCCAGGTACATAACTAGTCGAAATCTCTTTTAAATCTAGTCAAGAACTAGA
TACTTAACCTTCATACTGCTTAGAGATAGCCTTTGAAGCTCTTATTTCGCTCTTTGTCTCACTCTCACCT
TCCTCCTCCTCCTCCAATCCTTTTTGCTCGGGACTAGTCCAAGACTAGTCAACGATTAGTATGCCGAGCA
TTCGCGATAACGATCTCCGAAAGTCCCCAGAGTACTGTCACTATCTCGAGGCAGTTAAGGACGGGGAGCT
TACGCTGCCGGATTTCAAGATAGTAAGCCGACCCGACTAGCTTTAAGCCTAGTTACTGACTAGTCCACAG
GACGACAATGGCGTGCCTGATATCCATCCATATGAAGTCTACTGCCGAGTGAAGGGATGCCTCAAGCGTA
CAGTGAGTCTACTGCTATACTAGTTTCTGACTAGTTATTAACTAGTTGACAGGTTCCCTCTGCCAACAGA
AACATATTGGTCAAGCACTTGAAGGACAAGAACTCCCACGGCATGGAGTTTACATTGCACAATGGACCTC
CCACTATGAAGGAACTGATGGAGGCCAAAGGCAAGTCCTATCTAGATTACTTGGTGACTAGTCCCTGACT
AGTCAAGTAGCATGGTATGAAGGCTTGTTTGAAGGCACTGTTCTCCCAACCCCGACTCCTACCAAGAAGC
GCAAGCGAGCTGCGTAAGTTTCTGTGAGTCTAACTAGTGTATTAGCTAATATATAGCAGCACCAAGTCCA
AGGACCACAATACTAAGGGTGTCGAGAATTCGTGAGTTTCTTCTCCCATTTCAACTAGTCCTTGACTAGT
CACTAACTACTTTGCAGCAACGAGGGTGAAGCTGGAAATGATCAGGACAATGGCGAGGGCCCGTAAGTAC
AGCCATTCAATGCAGACTAGTTGCTAACTAATCTGTGACTAGTTCAAGTGGTCCGTACGCCGTGCATACC
CCTGTGACTGGTAGGAATTTGAGCAAGCCTGTCTTGCCGCGCGATGAGAAAGGAARGGCAAGTTACATTC
AGCCCCGTACCTAGGATCAGTGCTAATTTATAACCTCTAGCCACTCTTTATGCAGATCCGCCGTGAGGGT
AGCAAGGCAGCTAAATCAGCTGGTGAGAAAGGAACCATACCCTGCAAGACCTGTCGCAACGCAAAGGGCA
AAGGTAAGCTATCMAAGCTAGTTTGGGACTAGATTCTAACTAGTCTCAGCACCGTGTGGTTCAAAGCCAT
ATTGCGAGTTTTGGCGCTTTTTCTCATCGATTGACGAGGCAAAGGGAGCGAGTATGCAACCTCGTAAGTC
AGACTCAGACAAAGACCAACTAGTTATTGACCAGTCTTCTAGAAGGCTCTGTTGTGGATCTTGAGGCCCT
GGAGAGTTCCTCCAACAATCCGGAGACAAGCAAGTCCTCGTCGGACTAGTCACTAACTAGACTCTAACTA
GTTGCAGACATGGATAATGCAAAAGAGACAAGCAATGAAGAAAGTGGTAAGACATTTCTCCTTTGTGGTT
CTGGACTAGTCTTTGACTAGTCACAGTCTTAAACAAGGAAAATGAGCATGAAAATGAGGAGGAAAAGGCT
GCTGAGCCCGAGGAAGTGCAGGGTGATGGCAGACATGGTAGGTTAATACCTTGTTAGTTATTGCTAGTCA
CTGACTAGTCAATAACTAGTCTCTGAACACCTTGCAATCACTCCGTTTGCGCAGCTGAACAGTGGTGAGG
ATAATAGTAGTAAGTTATTCTAGCTTCAGAGTTATAGGAGACTAGATACTAACTAGTATTAGTTGCAACT
AACCTGGATCTCAGRGACTTTGGCCTCAATCTAGAATCTATCTAGTTGTCAACTAGACTGTGGTATCATT
GTCTTTTATTTTCCTAGTCCTGGAACTAGCTTCTAACTAGTCTCCCTAATATGTGGCTGTCTTGTTTTTT
TTTTTTGTTTCCCTACCCGGATATCTAGTCCCCTTCTAGGTTCTGTTAACCTCTCGGGCTCTGATTTAGT
TTAACGCAAACCTGAGATTAGTTTCTAACTAGTCTCTAGGTTTTCTATCCACCTTTAATTGTAATAATAA
ATACAAGCAACGTTTATACGTCAAAAGCATTTATAAACTTTTACCCTAAAGTAGCTTGCTTGTGTGTTTA
GTTTATAATTAGTCTCTTATTAATTTGATGTAGGTAAGCCCGCCACAAATATATATTTTTAACAAGATAC
CGTGGAAAAACTTCGTGCTATCACAAAACAGTATACAAAAAATAAGCTTAACAATCTATTCTCCGCTTGG
TGATGCTAAAGGGCTTTCAATAGACCTTGTAAGTGAAGGAGATGGAGCCGTCAATCCGCTACCCTGCCTC
TGGTCAGTTGGTCTCAGCAATGTACCCTGTGAGTCTTGATAGACTAGTTGGTGACTAGTCTCTGTAGATG
GAACAAATGGTGCTTGAGAGGGCACGTATGGCAGAGCTCCAGTCATCTGCGGAACATATACTGGGCCCGG
GAAGATCTCATGGTCATAGCTGTTTCCGCTGAGGGTTTAATGCTGAGGGTTTAATTAAGACCTCAGCCGA
GACAGCAGAATCACCGCCCAAGTTAAGCCTTTGTGCTGATCATGCTCTCGAACGGGCCAAGTTCGGGAAA
AGCAAAGGAGCGTTTAGTGAGGGGCAATTTGACTCACCTCCCAGGCAACAGATGAGGGGGGCAAAAAGAA
AGAAATTTTCGTGAGTCAATATGGATTCCGAGCATCATTTTCTTGCGGTCTATCTTGCTACGTATGTTGA
TCTTGACGCTGTGGATCAAGCAACGCCACTCGCTCGCTCCATCGCAGGCTGGTCGCAGACAAATTAAAAG
GCGGCAAACTCGTACAGCCGCGGGGTTGTCCGCTGCAAAGTACAGAGTGATAAAAGCCGCCATGCGACCA
TCAACGCGTTGATGCCCAGCTTTTTCGATCCGAGAATCCACCGTAGAGGCGATAGCAAGTAAAGAAAAGC
TAAACAAAAAAAAATTTCTGCCCCTAAGCCATGAAAACGAGATGGGGTGGAGCAGAACCAAGGAAAGAGT
CGCGCTGGGCTGCCGTTCCGGAAGGTGTTGTAAAGGCTCGACGCCCAAGGTGGGAGTCTAGGAGAAGAAT
TTGCATCGGGAGTGGGGCGGGTTACCCCTCCATATCCAATGACAGATATCTACCAGCCAAGGGTTTGAGC
CCGCCCGCTTAGTCGTCGTCCTCGCTTGCCCCTCCATAAAAGGATTTCCCCTCCCCCTCCCACAAAATTT
TCTTTCCCTTCCTCTCCTTGTCCGCTTCAGTACGTATATCTTCCCTTCCCTCGCTTCTCTCCTCCATCCT
TCTTTCATCCATCTCCTGCTAACTTCTCTGCTCAGCACCTCTACGCATTACTAGCCGTAGTATCTGAGCA
CTTCTCCCTTTTATATTCCACAAAACATAACACAGACTTCGTATGTCCAAGCTCGAGAAGTTCACCAACT
GCTACTCCCTCAGCAAGACCCTCCGCTTCAAGGCTATCCCCGTCGGCAAGACCCAAGAGAATATCGATAA
CAAGCGCCTCCTCGTCGAGGATGAGAAGCGCGCCGAGGATTACAAGGGCGTCAAGAAGCTCCTCGATCGC
TACTACCTCTCCTTCATCAACGATGTCCTCCACTCCATCAAGCTCAAGAACCTCAACAACTACATCTCCC
TGTTCCGCAAGAAAACCCGCACCGAGAAAGAGAACAAAGAGCTGGAAAACCTCGAGATCAACCTCCGCAA
AGAGATCGCCAAGGCCTTCAAGGGCAACGAGGGCTACAAGTCCCTGTTCAAGAAGGATATCATCGAAACC
ATCCTGCCTGAGTTCCTCGATGATAAGGATGAGATCGCCCTCGTCAACTCCTTCAACGGCTTCACTACCG
CCTTCACCGGTTTCTTCGATAACCGCGAAAACATGTTCTCCGAGGAAGCCAAGTCCACCTCTATCGCCTT
CCGCTGCATCAACGAGAACTTGACCCGCTACATCAGCAACATGGATATCTTCGAGAAGGTCGATGCCATC
TTCGACAAGCACGAGGTCCAAGAGATCAAAGAAAAGATCCTCAACTCCGATTACGATGTCGAGGATTTCT
TCGAGGGCGAGTTCTTCAACTTCGTGCTCACCCAAGAGGGCATCGATGTCTACAACGCCATCATCGGCGG
CTTCGTCACCGAGTCCGGCGAGAAGATCAAGGGCCTCAACGAGTACATCAACCTCTACAATCAAAAGACC
AAGCAGAAGCTCCCCAAGTTCAAGCCCCTCTACAAGCAGGTCCTCTCCGATCGCGAGTCCCTGTCCTTCT
ACGGCGAGGGTTACACCTCCGATGAGGAAGTCCTCGAGGTCTTTCGCAACACCCTCAACAAGAACTCCGA
GATCTTCTCCAGCATCAAGAAGTTGGAGAAGCTTTTCAAGAACTTCGATGAGTACTCCTCCGCCGGCATC
TTCGTCAAGAACGGCCCTGCTATCTCCACCATCTCCAAGGACATCTTCGGCGAGTGGAACGTCATCCGCG
ATAAGTGGAACGCCGAGTACGATGACATCCACCTCAAGAAGAAGGCCGTCGTTACCGAGAAGTACGAGGA
TGATCGCCGCAAGTCCTTCAAGAAGATCGGCTCCTTCAGCCTCGAGCAGCTCCAAGAGTACGCCGATGCC
GATCTCTCCGTCGTCGAGAAGCTGAAAGAGATCATCATCCAGAAGGTGGACGAGATCTACAAGGTCTACG
GCTCCTCTGAGAAGCTGTTCGATGCCGACTTCGTCCTCGAAAAGTCCCTGAAGAAGAACGACGCCGTCGT
CGCTATCATGAAGGATCTGCTCGATTCCGTGAAGTCGTTCGAGAACTACATCAAGGCTTTCTTCGGTGAG
GGCAAAGAGACTAACCGCGACGAGAGCTTCTACGGTGATTTCGTCCTGGCCTACGATATCCTCCTCAAGG
TCGATCACATCTACGATGCTATCCGCAACTACGTCACCCAGAAGCCTTACTCCAAGGATAAGTTCAAGTT
GTACTTCCAGAATCCTCAGTTCATGGGCGGCTGGGACAAAGACAAAGAAACCGATTACCGCGCCACCATC
CTCCGCTACGGCAGCAAGTACTACCTCGCCATCATGGATAAGAAATACGCCAAGTGCCTCCAAAAGATCG
ATAAGGACGATGTCAACGGCAACTACGAAAAGATCAACTACAAGCTGCTCCCCGGTCCTAACAAGATGCT
GCCCAAGGTGTTCTTCAGCAAGAAATGGATGGCCTACTACAACCCCTCCGAGGATATCCAGAAGATCTAT
AAGAACGGCACCTTCAAAAAGGGCGATATGTTCAACCTCAACGATTGCCACAAGCTCATCGATTTCTTCA
AGGATTCCATCTCGCGCTACCCCAAGTGGTCCAACGCCTACGATTTCAACTTCTCCGAGACTGAGAAGTA
TAAGGATATCGCTGGCTTCTACCGTGAGGTCGAGGAACAGGGTTACAAGGTGTCCTTCGAGTCCGCCTCC
AAGAAAGAGGTCGATAAGCTCGTCGAAGAGGGCAAGCTCTACATGTTCCAAATCTACAACAAGGATTTCT
CCGATAAGTCCCACGGCACCCCTAACCTCCACACCATGTACTTCAAGCTGCTGTTCGACGAGAACAACCA
CGGCCAGATCCGCCTCTCCGGCGGTGCCGAGCTGTTCATGCGCCGTGCTAGCCTGAAGAAAGAAGAGTTG
GTCGTCCATCCTGCTAACTCCCCGATCGCCAACAAGAATCCTGATAACCCCAAGAAAACTACCACCTTGT
CCTACGACGTCTACAAGGACAAGCGCTTCAGCGAGGATCAGTACGAGCTGCACATCCCTATCGCCATCAA
CAAGTGCCCTAAGAACATCTTCAAGATCAATACCGAGGTCCGCGTCCTCCTGAAGCACGATGACAACCCC
TACGTCATCGGTATCGATCGCGGCGAGCGCAACCTCCTCTACATCGTCGTCGTCGATGGCAAGGGTAACA
TCGTCGAGCAGTACTCCCTGAACGAAATCATCAACAACTTCAACGGTATCCGCATCAAGACCGACTACCA
CAGCCTCCTCGATAAGAAAGAAAAAGAGCGCTTCGAGGCCCGCCAGAACTGGACCTCCATCGAGAACATC
AAAGAGTTGAAGGCCGGCTACATCTCGCAGGTCGTCCACAAGATCTGCGAGCTGGTCGAGAAGTATGATG
CCGTGATCGCTCTCGAGGATCTGAACTCCGGCTTCAAGAACAGCCGCGTCAAGGTTGAGAAGCAGGTCTA
CCAAAAGTTCGAGAAGATGCTCATCGACAAGCTCAACTACATGGTCGACAAGAAGTCGAACCCCTGCGCC
ACCGGCGGAGCCCTCAAGGGCTACCAGATCACTAACAAGTTCGAGTCGTTCAAGTCCATGAGCACCCAGA
ACGGTTTCATCTTCTACATCCCCGCCTGGCTCACCTCCAAGATCGATCCCTCGACCGGCTTCGTGAACCT
GCTCAAGACCAAGTACACCTCCATTGCCGATTCCAAGAAGTTCATCTCCAGCTTCGATCGCATCATGTAC
GTCCCCGAGGAAGATCTCTTCGAGTTCGCCCTGGATTATAAGAACTTCAGCCGCACCGACGCCGATTACA
TTAAGAAGTGGAAGCTCTACTCCTACGGCAACCGCATCCGCATCTTCCGCAATCCTAAGAAGAACAACGT
TTTCGATTGGGAAGAAGTCTGCCTCACCTCCGCCTACAAAGAACTGTTCAACAAGTACGGCATCAACTAC
CAGCAGGGCGACATCCGCGCTCTGCTCTGCGAGCAGTCCGATAAGGCCTTCTACTCCTCCTTCATGGCCC
TCATGTCCCTGATGCTCCAGATGCGCAACTCCATCACCGGCCGGACCGATGTCGATTTCCTCATCTCCCC
TGTCAAGAACTCGGATGGTATCTTCTACGATTCCCGGAACTACGAGGCTCAAGAGAACGCCATCTTGCCC
AAGAACGCCGACGCCAACGGCGCCTACAATATCGCCCGCAAGGTCCTCTGGGCCATCGGCCAGTTCAAGA
AAGCTGAGGACGAGAAGCTCGATAAGGTCAAGATCGCCATTTCCAACAAAGAGTGGCTCGAGTACGCCCA
GACCTCCGTCAAGCACAAGCGCCCTGCCGCCACCAAGAAGGCTGGCCAGGCAAAGAAGAAGAAAGGCTCG
TACCCCTACGATGTCCCCGATTACGCTTACCCTTACGACGTGCCTGACTACGCCTATCCGTACGACGTCC
CGGATTATGCCCCTCCCAAGAAGAAGCGCAAGGTCTGAAAGTCTACTGCGGACATTCGATTTATGCCGTT
ATGACTTCCTTAAAAAAGCCTTTACGAATGAAAGAAATGGAATTAGACTTGTTATGTAGTTGATTCTACA
ATGGATTATGATTCCTGAACTTCAAATCCGCTGTTCATTATTAATCTCAGCTCTTCCCGTAAAGCCAATG
TTGAAACTATTCGTAAATGTACCTCGTTTTGCGTGTACCTTGCTTATCACGTGATATTACATGACCTGGA
CAGAGTTCTGCGCGAAAGTCATAACGTAAATCCCGGGCGGTAGGTGCGTCCCGGGCGGAAGGTAGTTTTC
TCGTCCACCCCAACGCGTTTATCAACCTCAACTTTCAACAACCATCATGCCACCAAAAGCGCGTAAAACA
AAGCGAGATTTGATTGAGCAAGAGGGCAGGATCCAATGCGCGATTCAAGACATTAAAAATGGAAAATTTC
AAAAAATTGCGCCCGCAGCGCGTGCATACAAAATTCATCCCAATACATTAAGACCTCAGCGCTAGTGGAG
GTCAACACATCAATGCCTATTTTGGTTTAGTCGTCCAGGCGGTGAGCACAAAATTTGTGTCGTTTGACAA
GATGGTTCATTTAGGCAACTGGTCAGATCAGCCCCACTTGTAGCAGTAGCGGCGGCGCTCGAAGTGTGAC
TCTTATTAGCAGACAGGAACGAGGACATTATTATCATCTGCTGCTTGGTGCACGATAACTTGGTGCGTTT
GTCAAGCAAGGTAAGTGGACGACCCGGTCATACCTTCTTAAGTTCGCCCTTCCTCCCTTTATTTCAGATT
CAATCTGACTTACCTATTCTACCCAAGCATCCAAATGAAAAAGCCTGAACTCACCGCGACGTCTGTCGAG
AAGTTTCTGATCGAAAAGTTCGACAGCGTCTCCGACCTGATGCAGCTCTCGGAGGGCGAAGAATCTCGTG
CTTTCAGCTTCGATGTAGGAGGGCGTGGATATGTCCTGCGGGTAAATAGCTGCGCCGATGGTTTCTACAA
AGATCGTTATGTTTATCGGCACTTTGCATCGGCCGCGCTCCCGATTCCGGAAGTGCTTGACATTGGGGAG
TTCAGCGAGAGCCTGACCTATTGCATCTCCCGCCGTGCACAGGGTGTCACGTTGCAAGACCTGCCTGAAA
CCGAACTGCCCGCTGTTCTCCAGCCGGTCGCGGAGGCCATGGATGCGATTGCTGCGGCCGATCTTAGCCA
GACGAGCGGGTTCGGCCCATTCGGACCGCAAGGAATCGGTCAATACACTACATGGCGTGATTTCATATGC
GCGATTGCTGATCCCCATGTGTATCACTGGCAAACTGTGATGGACGACACCGTCAGTGCGTCCGTCGCGC
AGGCTCTCGATGAGCTGATGCTTTGGGCCGAGGACTGCCCCGAAGTCCGGCACCTCGTGCATGCGGATTT
CGGCTCCAACAATGTCCTGACGGACAATGGCCGCATAACAGCGGTCATTGACTGGAGCGAGGCGATGTTC
GGGGATTCCCAATACGAGGTCGCCAACATCCTCTTCTGGAGGCCGTGGTTGGCTTGTATGGAGCAGCAGA
CGCGCTACTTCGAGCGGAGGCATCCGGAGCTTGCAGGATCGCCGCGCCTCCGGGCGTATATGCTCCGCAT
TGGTCTTGACCAACTCTATCAGAGCTTGGTTGACGGCAATTTCGATGATGCAGCTTGGGCGCAGGGTCGA
TGCGACGCAATCGTCCGATCCGGAGCCGGGACTGTCGGGCGTACACAAATCGCCCGCAGAAGCGCGGCCG
TCTGGACCGATGGCTGTGTAGAAGTACTCGCCGATAGTGGAAACCGACGCCCCAGCACTCGTCCGAGGGC
AAAGGAATAGAGTAGATGCCGACCGATCCCCACTACCGCATTAAGACCTCAGCGCGGCCGCAAATTTAAA
TAAAATGAAGTGAAGTTCCTATACTTTCTAGAGAATAGGAACTTCTATAGTGAGTCGAATAAGGGCGACA
CAAAATTTATTCTAAATGCATAATAAATACTGATAACATCTTATAGTTTGTATTATATTTTGTATTATCG
TTGACATGTATAATTTTGATATCAAAAACTGATTTTCCCTTTATTATTTTCGAGATTTATTTTCTTAATT
CTCTTTAACAAACTAGAAATATTGTATATACAAAAAATCATAAATAATAGATGAATAGTTTAATTATAGG
TGTTCATCAATCGAAAAAGCAACGTATCTTATTTAAAGTGCGTTGCTTTTTTCTCATTTATAAGGTTAAA
TAATTCTCATATATCAAGCAAAGTGACAGGCGCCCTTAAATATTCTGACAAATGCTCTTTCCCTAAACTC
CCCCCATAAAAAAACCCGCCGAAGCGGGTTTTTACGTTATTTGCGGATTAACGATTACTCGTTATCAGAA
CCGCCCAGGGGGCCCGAGCTTAAGACTGGCCGTCGTTTTACAACACAGAAAGAGTTTGTAGAAACGCAAA
AAGGCCATCCGTCAGGGGCCTTCTGCTTAGTTTGATGCCTGGCAGTTCCCTACTCTCGCCTTCCGCTTCC
TCGCTCACTGACTCGCTGCGCTCGGTCGTTCGGCTGCGGCGAGCGGTATCAGCTCACTCAAAGGCGGTAA
TACGGTTATCCACAGAATCAGGGGATAACGCAGGAAAGAACATGTGAGCAAAAGGCCAGCAAAAGGCCAG
GAACCGTAAAAAGGCCGCGTTGCTGGCGTTTTTCCATAGGCTCCGCCCCCCTGACGAGCATCACAAAAAT
CGACGCTCAAGTCAGAGGTGGCGAAACCCGACAGGACTATAAAGATACCAGGCGTTTCCCCCTGGAAGCT
CCCTCGTGCGCTCTCCTGTTCCGACCCTGCCGCTTACCGGATACCTGTCCGCCTTTCTCCCTTCGGGAAG
CGTGGCGCTTTCTCATAGCTCACGCTGTAGGTATCTCAGTTCGGTGTAGGTCGTTCGCTCCAAGCTGGGC
TGTGTGCACGAACCCCCCGTTCAGCCCGACCGCTGCGCCTTATCCGGTAACTATCGTCTTGAGTCCAACC
CGGTAAGACACGACTTATCGCCACTGGCAGCAGCCACTGGTAACAGGATTAGCAGAGCGAGGTATGTAGG
CGGTGCTACAGAGTTCTTGAAGTGGTGGGCTAACTACGGCTACACTAGAAGAACAGTATTTGGTATCTGC
GCTCTGCTGAAGCCAGTTACCTTCGGAAAAAGAGTTGGTAGCTCTTGATCCGGCAAACAAACCACCGCTG
GTAGCGGTGGTTTTTTTGTTTGCAAGCAGCAGATTACGCGCAGAAAAAAAGGATCTCAAGAAGATCCTTT
GATCTTTTCTACGGGGTCTGACGCTCAGTGGAACGACGCGCGCGTAACTCACGTTAAGGGATTTTGGTCA
TGAGCTTGCGCCGTCCCGTCAAGTCAGCGTAATGCTCTGCTT
